>Addgene plasmid #119613 | pC0.117 | addgene full sequence | sequence record 236281 | Addgene NGS Result
CAGGTGGCACTTTTCGGGGAAATGTGCGCGGAACCCCTATTTGTTTATTTTTCTAAATACATTCAAATAT
GTATCCGCTCATGAGACAATAACCCTGATAAATGCTTCAATAATATTGAAAAAGGAAGAGTATGCGCTCA
CGCAACTGGTCCAGAACCTTGACCGAACGCAGCGGTGGTAACGGCGCAGTGGCGGTTTTCATGGCTTGTT
ATGACTGTTTTTTTTTGGGGTACAGTCTATGCCTCGGGCATCCAAGCAGCAAGCGCGTTACGCCGTGGGT
CGATGTTTGATGTTATGGAGCAGCAACGATGTTACGCAGCAGGGCAGTCGCCCTAAAACAAAGTTAAACA
TCATGAGGGAAGCGGTGATCGCCGAAGTATCGACTCAACTATCAGAGGTAGTTGGCGTCATCGAGCGCCA
TCTCGAACCGACGTTGCTGGCCGTACATTTGTACGGCTCCGCAGTGGATGGCGGCCTGAAGCCACACAGC
GATATTGATTTGCTGGTTACGGTGACCGTAAGGCTTGATGAAACAACGCGGCGAGCTTTGATCAACGACC
TTTTGGAAACTTCGGCTTCCCCTGGAGAGAGCGAGATTCTCCGCGCTGTAGAAGTCACCATTGTTGTGCA
CGACGACATCATTCCGTGGCGTTATCCAGCTAAGCGCGAACTGCAATTTGGAGAATGGCAGCGCAATGAC
ATTCTTGCAGGTATCTTCGAGCCAGCCACGATCGACATTGATCTGGCTATCTTGCTGACAAAAGCAAGAG
AACATAGCGTTGCCTTGGTAGGTCCAGCGGCGGAGGAACTCTTTGATCCGGTTCCTGAACAGGATCTATT
TGAGGCGCTAAATGAAACCTTAACGCTATGGAACTCGCCGCCCGACTGGGCTGGCGATGAGCGAAATGTA
GTGCTTACGTTGTCCCGCATTTGGTACAGCGCAGTAACCGGCAAAATCGCGCCGAAGGATGTCGCTGCCG
ACTGGGCAATGGAGCGCCTGCCGGCCCAGTATCAGCCCGTCATACTTGAAGCTAGACAGGCTTATCTTGG
ACAAGAAGAAGATCGCTTGGCCTCGCGCGCAGATCAGTTGGAAGAATTTGTCCATTACGTAAAAGGCGAG
ATCACCAAGGTAGTCGGCAAATAACTGTCAGACCAAGTTTACTCATATATACTTTAGATTGATTTAAAAC
TTCATTTTTAATTTAAAAGGATCTAGGTGAAGATCCTTTTTGATAATCTCATGACCAAAATCCCTTAACG
TGAGTTTTCGTTCCACTGAGCGTCAGACCCCGTAGAAAAGATCAAAGGATCTTCTTGAGATCCTTTTTTT
CTGCGCGTAATCTGCTGCTTGCAAACAAAAAAACCACCGCTACCAGCGGTGGTTTGTTTGCCGGATCAAG
AGCTACCAACTCTTTTTCCGAAGGTAACTGGCTTCAGCAGAGCGCAGATACCAAATACTGTTCTTCTAGT
GTAGCCGTAGTTAGGCCACCACTTCAAGAACTCTGTAGCACCGCCTACATACCTCGCTCTGCTAATCCTG
TTACCAGTGGCTGCTGCCAGTGGCGATAAGTCGTGTCTTACCGGGTTGGACTCAAGACGATAGTTACCGG
ATAAGGCGCAGCGGTCGGGCTGAACGGGGGGTTCGTGCACACAGCCCAGCTTGGAGCGAACGACCTACAC
CGAACTGAGATACCTACAGCGTGAGCTATGAGAAAGCGCCACGCTTCCCGAAGGGAGAAAGGCGGACAGG
TATCCGGTAAGCGGCAGGGTCGGAACAGGAGAGCGCACGAGGGAGCTTCCAGGGGGAAACGCCTGGTATC
TTTATAGTCCTGTCGGGTTTCGCCACCTCTGACTTGAGCGTCGATTTTTGTGATGCTCGTCAGGGGGGCG
GAGCCTATGGAAAAACGCCAGCAACGCGGCCTTTTTACGGTTCCTGGCCTTTTGCTGGCCTTTTGCTCAC
ATGTTCTTTCCTGCGTTATCCCCTGATTCTGTGGATAACCGTATTACCGCCTTTGAGTGAGCTGATACCG
CTCGCCGCAGCCGAACGACCGAGCGCAGCGAGTCAGTGAGCGAGGAAGCGGAAGAGCGCCCAATACGCAA
ACCGCCTCTCCCCGCGCGTTGGCCGATTCATTAATCACTCTGTGGTCTCTAATGTCGGTCACATGTGCAT
CCTCGATCTCACGCTAGAGACCACGAAGTGGCTCTTCAGTGGACGAAAGGGCCTCGTGATACGCCTATTT
TTATAGGTTAATGTCATGATAATAATGGTTTCTTAGACGT
Features (pLannotate 1.2.2; 6 found; start..end, strand, type, name):
     27..131     +  promoter       AmpR promoter: bla
    122..202     -  CDS            int (fragment): INT2_ECOLX - Protein inferred from homology: Swiss-Prot protein existence level 3. Putative integrase believed to be involved in the insertion of antibiotic resistance genes into plasmids and transposons. From Escherichia coli.
    290..346     +  CDS            GmR (fragment): gentamycin acetyltransferase; aacC1; confers resistance to gentamycin
    353..1141    +  CDS            aadA: S3AD_ECOLX - Experimental evidence at protein level: Swiss-Prot protein existence level 1. Mediates bacterial resistance to the antibiotics streptomycin and spectinomycin. From Escherichia coli.
   1315..1903    +  rep_origin     ori: high-copy-number ColE1/pMB1/pBR322/pUC origin of replication
   2086..2135    +  CDS            lacI (fragment): lac repressor; lacI; The lac repressor binds to the lac operator to inhibit transcription in E. coli. This inhibition can be relieved by adding lactose or isopropyl-β-D-thiogalactopyranoside (IPTG).
