[The description below was written by a language model from this plasmid's Addgene catalogue record and pLannotate feature annotations shown in this document.]
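Description:
pC0.117 is a Level 0 part plasmid from the CyanoGate modular cloning suite, a Golden Gate toolkit that extends the plant MoClo syntax to the engineering of cyanobacteria. It is built on the pICH41331 acceptor backbone (about 2.2 kb) and is classed as a synthetic biology vector. It is a storage and donor plasmid maintained in E. coli, not an expression construct. Propagation relies on a high-copy ColE1/pMB1/pUC-type origin, and selection is by spectinomycin through the aadA aminoglycoside adenylyltransferase gene, which appears to be driven by the upstream bla (AmpR) promoter annotated in the sequence. The short fragments annotated as integrase, gentamicin acetyltransferase and lacI are probably not functional elements. The first two are likely remnants of the integron-derived resistance cassette, and the lacI fragment a remnant of the original lacZ-based cloning region.

The payload is a synthetic 27 bp sequence called the UP Flank Linker. It was inserted through BpiI sites that were destroyed during cloning, as is typical of Type IIS assembly into Level 0 acceptors. The insert is too small to be picked up by the automated annotation, so it does not appear in the feature table, although the sequenced total of 2,280 nt is consistent with backbone plus linker. The record gives no detail beyond "linker". The name suggests a short placeholder that occupies the upstream homology flank position in hierarchical assemblies, so that a multi-part assembly can be completed when a genuine genomic flanking sequence is not needed. It contains no promoter, coding sequence or reporter of its own, and its use is as a standard building block for assembling higher-level CyanoGate constructs.
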