Addgene plasmid #119613: pC0.117
Purpose: Level 0 part. Linker
Depositing lab: Alistair McCormick. Depositing organization: University of Edinburgh. Publication: CyanoGate: A Modular Cloning Suite for Engineering Cyanobacteria Based on the Plant MoClo Syntax. Vasudevan R, Gale GAR, Schiavon AA, Puzorjov A, Malin J, Gillespie MD, Vavitsas K, Zulkower V, Wang B, Howe CJ, Lea-Smith DJ, McCormick AJ. Plant Physiol. 2019 May;180(1):39-55. doi: 10.1104/pp.18.01401. Epub 2019 Feb 28. PubMed 30819783.
Backbone
  Vector backbone: pICH41331
  Backbone size w/o insert (bp): 2247
  Vector type: Synthetic Biology
Growth in bacteria
  Bacterial resistance: Spectinomycin, 50 μg/mL
  Growth temperature: 37°C
  Growth strain: DH5alpha
  Copy number: High Copy
Gene/Insert
  Gene/Insert name: UP Flank Linker
  Species: Synthetic
  Insert size (bp): 27
  Cloning method: Restriction Enzyme; 5′ cloning site BpiI (destroyed during cloning); 3′ cloning site BpiI (destroyed during cloning)
  Sequencing primers: 5′ ttgagtgagctgataccgct; 3′ GTCTCATGAGCGGATACATATTTGAATG
Terms and licenses: Academic/Nonprofit Terms; Industry Terms: Not Available to Industry
Depositor comments: Please visit https://www.biorxiv.org/content/10.1101/426700v1 for bioRxiv preprint.
How to cite: pC0.117 was a gift from Alistair McCormick (Addgene plasmid # 119613 ; http://n2t.net/addgene:119613 ; RRID:Addgene_119613)
