>Addgene plasmid #119613 | pC0.117 | depositor partial sequence | sequence record 226120 | UP Flank Linker
TCGGTCACATGTGCATCCTCGATCTCA
